>Addgene plasmid #195809 | pENTR223-BDLF2 | addgene full sequence | sequence record 385974 | Addgene Partial NGS Result
CTTTCCTGCGTTATCCCCTGATTCTGTGGATAACCGTATTACCGCCTTTGAGTGAGCTGATACCGCTCGC
CGCAGCCGAACGACCGAGCGCAGCGAGTCAGTGAGCGAGGAAGCGGAAGAGCGCCCAATACGCAAACCGC
CTCTCCCCGCGCGTTGGCCGATTCATTAATGCAGCTGGCACGACAGGTTTCCCGACTGGAAAGCGGGCAG
TGAGCGCAACGCAATTAATACGCGTACCGCTAGCCAGGAAGAGTTTGTAGAAACGCAAAAAGGCCATCCG
TCAGGATGGCCTTCTGCTTAGTTTGATGCCTGGCAGTTTATGGCGGGCGTCCTGCCCGCCACCCTCCGGG
CCGTTGCTTCACAACGTTCAAATCCGCTCCCGGCGGATTTGTCCTACTCAGGAGAGCGTTCACCGACAAA
CAACAGATAAAACGAAAGGCCCAGTCTTCCGACTGAGCCTTTCGTTTTATTTGATGCCTGGCAGTTCCCT
ACTCTCGCGTTAACGCTAGCATGGATGTTTTCCCAGTCACGACGTTGTAAAACGACGGCCAGTCTTAAGC
TCGGGCCCCAAATAATGATTTTATTTTGACTGATAGTGACCTGTTCGTTGCAACAAATTGATGAGCAATG
CTTTTTTATAATGCCAACTTTGTACAAAAAAGTTGGCATGGTCGATGAACAAGTGGCGGTGGAACACGGC
ACCGTCAGCCACACAATCAGCCGGGAGGAAGATGGCGTGGTCCACGAGCGGCGTGTCTTGGCCAGCGGGG
AGAGGGTGGAAGTCTTTTATAAGGCTCCGGCCCCACGACCTCGGGAGGGACGGGCCTCTACCTTCCACGA
CTTCACCGTCCCGGCGGCTGCTGCCGTCCCAGGGCCGGAACCTGAGCCTGAGCCACACCCACCTATGCCA
ATCCATGCCAATGGGGGAGGAGAGACCAAGACCAATACCCAGGATCAGAATCAAAATCAGACCACCCGGA
CCCGGACCAATGCCAAAGCTGAAGAACGGACTGCGGAGATGGATGACACCATGGCCTCGTCAGGAGGGCA
GAGAGGGGCACCAATTTCCGCGGACCTACTCTCTCTCTCCTCGTTAACTGGTAGAATGGCAGCCATGGCC
CCCTCCTGGATGAAGAGCGAGGTATGCGGTGAGAGAATGAGATTCAAGGAAGATGTCTATGATGGAGAGG
CAGAGACCCTAGCTGAGCCTCCACGCTGTTTCATGCTGAGCTTTGTTTTCATCTATTACTGCTGCTATTT
GGCGTTCCTGGCCCTACTCGCCTTTGGTTTTAACCCACTCTTTTTGCCCAGCTTTATGCCGGTGGGGGCC
AAGGTGCTTCGGGGTAAGGGGCGTGATTTTGGGGTGCCCCTGTCTTATGGGTGTCCGACCAATCCATTCT
GCAAGGTTTACACCCTTATCCCGGCCGTGGTCATTAACAATGTGACTTATTACCCCAACAACACGGACAG
CCATGGGGGTCATGGTGGATTTGAGGCGGCTGCCCTTCATGTAGCTGCACTTTTTGAGTCTGGGTGCCCA
AATCTACAGGCTGTGACTAATAGGAACAGGACATTTAACGTCACCAGAGCCAGTGGCCGAGTTGAAAGGC
GCCTTGTACAAGATATGCAGAGGGTCCTGGCGAGTGCTGTGGTGGTGATGCATCATCACTGCCACTATGA
GACATATTATGTCTTTGATGGGGTGGGCCCCGAGTTTGGTACCATTCCTACGCCCTGCTTCAAGGATGTG
TTGGCCTTTAGGCCGTCATTGGTGACCAACTGCACCGCGCCGTTAAAGACATCCGTCAAGGGTCCTAACT
GGTCAGGGGCAGCTGGAGGCATGAAACGGAAGCAATGTCGTGTTGACCGGCTCACGGACCGCTCATTCCC
TGCATACCTCGAGGAGGTCATGTATGTGATGGTTCAGCCAACTTTCTTGTACAAAGTTGGCATTATAAGA
AAGCATTGCTTATCAATTTGTTGCAACGAACAGGTCACTATCAGTCAAAATAAAATCATTATTTGCCATC
CAGCTGATATCCCCTATAGTGAGTCGTATTACATGGTCATAGCTGTTTCCTGGCAGCTCTGGCCCGTGTC
TCAAAATCTCTGATGTTACATTGCACAAGATAAAAATATATCATCATGCCTCCTCTAGACCAGCCAGGAC
AGAAATGCCTCGACTTCGCTGCTACCCAAGGTTGCCGGGTGACGCACACCGTGGAAACGGATGAAGGCAC
GAACCCAGTGGACATAAGCCTGTTCGGTTCGTAAGCTGTAATGCAAGTAGCGTATGCGCTCACGCAACTG
GTCCAGAACCTTGACCGAACGCAGCGGTGGTAACGGCGCAGTGGCGGTTTTCATGGCTTGTTATGACTGT
TTTTTTGGGGTACAGTCTATGCCTCGGGCATCCAAGCAGCAAGCGCGTTACGCCGTGGGTCGATGTTTGA
TGTTATGGAGCAGCAACGATGTTACGCAGCAGGGCAGTCGCCCTAAAACAAAGTTAAACATTATGAGGGA
AGCGGTGATCGCCGAAGTATCGACTCAACTATCAGAGGTAGTTGGCGTCATCGAGCGCCATCTCGAACCG
ACGTTGCTGGCCGTACATTTGTACGGCTCCGCAGTGGATGGCGGCCTGAAGCCACACAGTGATATTGATT
TGCTGGTTACGGTGACCGTAAGGCTTGATGAAACAACGCGGCGAGCTTTGATCAACGACCTTTTGGAAAC
TTCGGCTTCCCCTGGAGAGAGCGAGATTCTCCGCGCTGTAGAAGTCACCATTGTTGTGCACGACGACATC
ATTCCGTGGCGTTATCCAGCTAAGCGCGAACTGCAATTTGGAGAATGGCAGCGCAATGACATTCTTGCAG
GTATCTTCGAGCCAGCCACGATCGACATTGATCTGGCTATCTTGCTGACAAAAGCAAGAGAACATAGCGT
TGCCTTGGTAGGTCCAGCGGCGGAGGAACTCTTTGATCCGGTTCCTGAACAGGATCTATTTGAGGCGCTA
AATGAAACCTTAACGCTATGGAACTCGCCGCCCGACTGGGCTGGCGATGAGCGAAATGTAGTGCTTACGT
TGTCCCGCATTTGGTACAGCGCAGTAACCGGCAAAATCGCGCCGAAGGATGTCGCTGCCGACTGGGCAAT
GGAGCGCCTGCCGGCCCAGTATCAGCCCGTCATACTTGAAGCTAGACAGGCTTATCTTGGACAAGAAGAA
GATCGCTTGGCCTCGCGCGCAGATCAGTTGGAAGAATTTGTCCACTACGTGAAAGGCGAGATCACCAAGG
TAGTCGGCAAATAACCCTCGAGCCACCCATGACCAAAATCCCTTAACGTGAGTTACGCGTCGTTCCACTG
AGCGTCAGACCCCGTAGAAAAGATCAAAGGATCTTCTTGAGATCCTTTTTTTCTGCGCGTAATCTGCTGC
TTGCAAACAAAAAAACCACCGCTACCAGCGGTGGTTTGTTTGCCGGATCAAGAGCTACCAACTCTTTTTC
CGAAGGTAACTGGCTTCAGCAGAGCGCAGATACCAAATACTGTTCTTCTAGTGTAGCCGTAGTTAGGCCA
CCACTTCAAGAACTCTGTAGCACCGCCTACATACCTCGCTCTGCTAATCCTGTTACCAGTGGCTGCTGCC
AGTGGCGATAAGTCGTGTCTTACCGGGTTGGACTCAAGACGATAGTTACCGGATAAGGCGCAGCGGTCGG
GCTGAACGGGGGGTTCGTGCACACAGCCCAGCTTGGAGCGAACGACCTACACCGAACTGAGATACCTACA
GCGTGAGCTATGAGAAAGCGCCACGCTTCCCGAAGGGAGAAAGGCGGACAGGTATCCGGTAAGCGGCAGG
GTCGGAACAGGAGAGCGCACGAGGGAGCTTCCAGGGGGAAACGCCTGGTATCTTTATAGTCCTGTCGGGT
TTCGCCACCTCTGACTTGAGCGTCGATTTTTGTGATGCTCGTCAGGGGGGCGGAGCCTATGGAAAAACGC
CAGCAACGCGGCCTTTTTACGGTTCCTGGCCTTTTGCTGGCCTTTTGCTCACATGTT
Features (pLannotate 1.2.2; 12 found; start..end, strand, type, name):
    121..213     +  CDS            lacI (fragment): lac repressor; lacI; The lac repressor binds to the lac operator to inhibit transcription in E. coli. This inhibition can be relieved by adding lactose or isopropyl-β-D-thiogalactopyranoside (IPTG).
    268..295     -  terminator     rrnB T2 terminator: transcription terminator T2 from the E. coli rrnB gene
    427..470     +  terminator     rrnB T1 terminator: Escherichia coli rrnB; transcription terminator T1 from the E. coli rrnB gene
    517..553     -  CDS            lacZα (fragment): LacZα fragment of β-galactosidase; lacZ fragment
    570..665     +  protein_bind   attL3: mutant version of attL; recombination site for the Gateway® LR reaction LR Clonase™
    668..1927    +  CDS            BDLF2_EBVB9: Experimental evidence at protein level: Swiss-Prot protein existence level 1. Rearranges cellular actin to increase intercellular contacts and thereby promote virus cell-to-cell spreading. Induce the outgrowth of long, branched plasma membrane fronds to create intercellular network for virion traffic. The fronds are actin based and RhoA- dependent. From Epstein-Barr virus (strain B95-8) (HHV-4) (Human herpesvirus 4).
   1929..2024    -  protein_bind   attL3: mutant version of attL; recombination site for the Gateway® LR reaction LR Clonase™
   2043..2061    -  promoter       T7 promoter: promoter for bacteriophage T7 RNA polymerase
   2251..2274    +  promoter       Pc promoter (fragment): intI1 (promoter lies within the coding sequence); class 1 integron promoter
   2450..2506    +  CDS            GmR (fragment): gentamycin acetyltransferase; aacC1; confers resistance to gentamycin
   2513..3304    +  CDS            SmR: aminoglycoside adenylyltransferase (Murphy, 1985); aadA; confers resistance to spectinomycin and streptomycin
   3397..3985    +  rep_origin     ori: high-copy-number ColE1/pMB1/pBR322/pUC origin of replication
