[The description below was written by a language model from this plasmid's Addgene catalogue record and pLannotate feature annotations shown in this document.]
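Description:
pENTR223-BDLF2 is a Gateway entry clone carrying the BDLF2 open reading frame of Epstein-Barr virus in the pENTR223.1 backbone. It is a small bacterial plasmid, with a sequence record of about 4 kb that is labelled a partial NGS result. It is propagated in E. coli from a high-copy ColE1/pUC-type origin and selected with spectinomycin through the aadA (SmR) aminoglycoside adenylyltransferase gene. A fragment of the class 1 integron Pc promoter and a short remnant of a gentamicin resistance gene lie upstream of this marker. These, together with small lacI and lacZα fragments, appear to be backbone vestiges rather than functional parts.

The insert matches BDLF2 of the B95-8 strain. The annotation describes this viral protein as one that remodels cellular actin, inducing long, branched, RhoA-dependent membrane projections thought to promote cell-to-cell spread of virus. The coding sequence is flanked by two oppositely oriented attL recombination sites. The automated annotation calls both of them attL3, so the exact site identities should be treated with caution. These sites allow an LR Clonase reaction to move the ORF into any compatible destination vector. The rrnB T1 and T2 terminators sit upstream of the cassette and insulate it from read-through transcription. A T7 promoter lies just beyond the downstream att site, pointing back toward the insert.

The entry clone has no annotated promoter positioned to express BDLF2 in the sense orientation, so it serves as a shuttle source for the ORF rather than as an expression construct. The associated publication concerns maps of EBV–EBV and EBV–human protein interactions, which suggests the clone belongs to a viral ORF collection used to make constructs for interaction screening. The record does not say whether the ORF retains a stop codon.
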