Addgene plasmid #195809: pENTR223-BDLF2
Purpose: Gateway Entry Clone of Epstein-Barr virus BDLF2
Depositing lab: Eric Johannsen. Depositing organization: Brigham and Women's Hospital. Publication: Epstein-Barr virus and virus human protein interaction maps. Calderwood MA, Venkatesan K, Xing L, Chase MR, Vazquez A, Holthaus AM, Ewence AE, Li N, Hirozane-Kishikawa T, Hill DE, Vidal M, Kieff E, Johannsen E. Proc Natl Acad Sci U S A. 2007 May 1;104(18):7606-11. doi: 10.1073/pnas.0702332104. Epub 2007 Apr 19. PubMed 17446270.
Backbone
  Vector backbone: pENTR223.1
  Backbone manufacturer: Invitrogen
  Backbone size w/o insert (bp): 2875
  Vector type: Gateway Entry Vector
Growth in bacteria
  Bacterial resistance: Spectinomycin, 50 μg/mL
  Growth temperature: 37°C
  Growth strain: DH5alpha
  Copy number: High Copy
Gene/Insert
  Gene/Insert name: BDLF2
  Species: Epstein-Barr virus
  Cloning method: Gateway Cloning
Terms and licenses: Academic/Nonprofit Terms; Industry Terms: Not Available to Industry
How to cite: pENTR223-BDLF2 was a gift from Eric Johannsen (Addgene plasmid # 195809 ; http://n2t.net/addgene:195809 ; RRID:Addgene_195809)
